Addgene plasmid #29344: pcDNA3.1/GS-DJ1-E64D-V5
Depositing lab: Mark Cookson. Depositing organization: National Institute on Aging (NIA). Publication: L166P mutant DJ-1, causative for recessive Parkinson's disease, is degraded through the ubiquitin-proteasome system. Miller DW, Ahmad R, Hague S, Baptista MJ, Canet-Aviles R, McLendon C, Carter DM, Zhu PP, Stadler J, Chandran J, Klinefelter GR, Blackstone C, Cookson MR. J Biol Chem. 2003 Sep 19. 278(38):36588-95. 10.1074/jbc.M304272200 PubMed 12851414.
Backbone
  Vector backbone: pcDNA3.1/GS
  Backbone manufacturer: Invitrogen
  Backbone size w/o insert (bp): 4000
  Vector type: Mammalian Expression
  Selectable markers: Neomycin (select with G418)
Growth in bacteria
  Bacterial resistance: Bleocin (Zeocin), 50 μg/mL
  Growth temperature: 37°C
  Growth strain: DH5alpha
  Copy number: High Copy
Gene/Insert
  Gene/Insert name: DJ1
  Species: H. sapiens (human)
  Mutation: Glu64Asp
  GenBank ID: AF021819
  Entrez Gene: PARK7 (a.k.a. DJ-1, DJ1, GATD2, HEL-S-67p)
  Tag / fusion protein: V5 epitope (C terminal on insert); His6 (C terminal on insert)
  Cloning method: Restriction Enzyme
  Sequencing primers: 5′ CMV-F; 3′ BGH-Rev
Terms and licenses: Academic/Nonprofit Terms; Industry Terms: Not Available to Industry
How to cite: pcDNA3.1/GS-DJ1-E64D-V5 was a gift from Mark Cookson (Addgene plasmid # 29344 ; http://n2t.net/addgene:29344 ; RRID:Addgene_29344)
