[The description below was written by a language model from this plasmid's Addgene catalogue record.]
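Description:
pcDNA3.1/GS-DJ1-E64D-V5 is a mammalian expression plasmid built on the commercial pcDNA3.1/GS backbone (listed as about 4 kb without insert). It carries human DJ-1 (PARK7) with a Glu64Asp point substitution. The open reading frame is fused at its C terminus to a V5 epitope followed by a His6 tag. The V5 tag allows the expressed protein to be detected or immunoprecipitated with anti-V5 antibodies, and the His6 tag allows capture on metal-affinity resin. The record does not explicitly name the promoter or terminator. However, the listed sequencing primers, CMV-forward on the 5′ side and BGH-reverse on the 3′ side, imply that the insert sits between a CMV immediate-early promoter and a bovine growth hormone polyadenylation signal, the usual arrangement in pcDNA3.1-family vectors for strong constitutive expression in transfected mammalian cells.

In bacteria the plasmid is maintained at high copy and selected with Zeocin (bleomycin-family resistance). The catalogue entry lists neomycin/G418 as the mammalian selectable marker. This differs from the Zeocin marker given for bacterial selection, and no feature table is available to show which resistance cassettes are actually present, so the marker should be checked before attempting stable selection.

The associated publication concerns DJ-1 mutants linked to recessive Parkinson's disease and the degradation of the L166P mutant through the ubiquitin-proteasome system. In that context, this E64D construct is suited to expressing a tagged DJ-1 variant in cultured cells to compare its expression level, stability, localisation or interactions with wild-type DJ-1 and other mutants.
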