>Addgene plasmid #29344 | pcDNA3.1/GS-DJ1-E64D-V5 | addgene partial sequence | sequence record 34738 | 29344 with BGH-rev
TCATGGTGATGGTGATGATGACCGGTACGCGTAGAATCGAGACCGAGGAGAGGGTTAGGGATAGGCTTAC
CTTCGAATGGGTGACCTCGAAGCTCGCCCTTGTCTTTAAGAACAAGTGGAGCCTTCACTTGAGCCGCCAC
CTCCTTGCCATTCAGGGCTTCAACAATTGCAAGCGCAAACTCGAAGCTGGTCCCAGGCCCCCGGCTTGTA
AGAATCAGGCCGTCTTTTTCCACACGATTCTCAGAGTAGGTGTAATGACCTCCATTCATCATTTTGTCTT
TAGCAAGAGGGTGTGTTGTAACTTTACTTCCAAAACCTATTTCATGAGCCAACAGAGCAGTAGGACCTGC
ACAGATGGCGGCTATCAGGCCCTTCCGGTTTTCCTGCTCCTTCAGTATCTCCTTCACAGCAGCAGACTCA
GATAAATTCTGTGCGCCCAGATTACCTCCTGGTAGAACCACCACATCATATGGTCCGTCTTTTTTTGCAT
CTTCAAGGCTGGCATCAGGACAAATGACCACATCACGGCTACACTGTACTGGGTCTTTTCCAGCCAGGCC
TGCAACGGTGACCTTAATCCCAGCTCGCCTCATGACATCTACAGGGATGACCGTCTCCATTTCCTCTGCT
CCTTTAGCCAGGATGACCAGAGCTCTTTTGGAAGCCATGGTGAAGGGCGAGCTTAACTAGCCAGCTTGGG
TCTCCCTATAGTGAGTCGTATTAATTTCGATAAGCCAGTAAGCAGTGGGTTCTCTAGTTAGCCAGAGAGC
TCTGCTTATATAGACCTCCCACCGTACACGCCTACCGCCCATTTGCGTCAATGGGG
